Addgene plasmid #154765: pAS_sfGPF 150TAG
Purpose: plasmid with amber suppression reporter sfGFP 150 TAG stop, for transient transfection or stable, piggybac-mediated, integration
Depositing lab: Simon Elsaesser. Depositing organization: Karolinska Institutet. Publication: Methanomethylophilus alvus Mx1201 provides basis for mutual orthogonal pyrrolysyl tRNA/aminoacyl-tRNA synthetase pairs in mammalian cells. Meineke B, Heimgartner J, Lafranchi L, Elsasser SJ. ACS Chem Biol. 2018 Sep 27. doi: 10.1021/acschembio.8b00571. PubMed 30260624.
Backbone
  Vector backbone: pAS
  Vector type: Mammalian Expression
  Selectable markers: Blasticidin
Growth in bacteria
  Bacterial resistance: Ampicillin, 100 μg/mL
  Growth temperature: 37°C
  Growth strain: NEB Stable
  Copy number: High Copy
Gene/Insert
  Gene/Insert name: sfGFP
  Species: Aequorea victoria
  Insert size (bp): 750
  Mutation: 150TAG
  Promoter: EF1
  Cloning method: Restriction Enzyme; 5′ cloning site NheI (unknown if destroyed); 3′ cloning site NotI (unknown if destroyed)
  Sequencing primers: 5′ unknown
Terms and licenses: Academic/Nonprofit Terms; Industry Terms: Not Available to Industry
How to cite: pAS_sfGPF 150TAG was a gift from Simon Elsaesser (Addgene plasmid # 154765 ; http://n2t.net/addgene:154765 ; RRID:Addgene_154765)
