[The description below was written by a language model from this plasmid's Addgene catalogue record and the feature table of its GenBank file.]
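Description:
pAS_sfGPF 150TAG is a 7.2 kb mammalian expression plasmid built on the pAS backbone that carries a fluorescent reporter for amber stop codon suppression. It can be used either by transient transfection or for stable genomic integration through piggyBac transposition. In E. coli it is maintained by a high-copy ColE1/pUC-type origin and selected with ampicillin through the bla gene. An f1 phage origin and remnants of a lac promoter/operator region with M13 primer sites are also present in the bacterial portion of the backbone.

The mammalian cassette lies between the piggyBac 3' and 5' inverted terminal repeats, so co-delivered piggyBac transposase can excise and insert the whole unit into the host genome. Transcription is driven by a composite EF1 promoter, made of the human EF-1-alpha core promoter followed by a truncated HTLV-1 5' LTR segment, which leads into a Kozak consensus. The insert is superfolder GFP (about 750 bp, of Aequorea victoria origin, cloned NheI/NotI) with codon 150 replaced by a TAG amber stop. The feature table does not annotate this coding sequence, but the unannotated gap between the Kozak site and the IRES matches its expected position. Downstream, an EMCV IRES allows translation of blasticidin S deaminase from the same transcript, giving blasticidin selection of integrants, and an SV40 polyadenylation signal ends the message.

Translation normally terminates at position 150, so full-length fluorescent sfGFP appears only when a suppressor tRNA and a matching aminoacyl-tRNA synthetase decode the amber codon. No such tRNA or synthetase is annotated here, so they would presumably be supplied separately. Fluorescence therefore reports suppression efficiency, and the associated work used this to characterise orthogonal pyrrolysyl tRNA/synthetase pairs in mammalian cells.
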