LOCUS       Exported 7226 bp ds-DNA circular SYN 12-MAY-2021
DEFINITION  plasmid with amber suppression reporter sfGFP 150 TAG stop, for
            transient transfection or stable, piggybac-mediated, integration.
ACCESSION   .
VERSION     .
KEYWORDS    pAS_sfGPF 150TAG
SOURCE      synthetic DNA construct
  ORGANISM  synthetic DNA construct
REFERENCE   1 (bases 1 to 7226)
  AUTHORS   Meineke B, Heimgartner J, Lafranchi L, Elsasser SJ
  TITLE     Methanomethylophilus alvus Mx1201 provides basis for mutual
            orthogonal pyrrolysyl tRNA/aminoacyl-tRNA synthetase pairs in
            mammalian cells.
  JOURNAL   ACS Chem Biol. 2018 Sep 27. doi: 10.1021/acschembio.8b00571.
  PUBMED    30260624
REFERENCE   2 (bases 1 to 7226)
  AUTHORS   .
  TITLE     Direct Submission
  JOURNAL   Exported May 12, 2021 from SnapGene Server 1.1.58
            http://www.snapgene.com
FEATURES             Location/Qualifiers
     source          1..7226
                     /organism="synthetic DNA construct"
                     /mol_type="other DNA"
     primer_bind     127..149
                     /label=M13/pUC Forward
                     /note="In lacZ gene"
     primer_bind     141..158
                     /label=M13 Forward
                     /note="In lacZ gene. Also called M13-F20 or M13 (-21)
                     Forward"
     primer_bind     142..158
                     /label=M13 fwd
                     /note="common sequencing primer, one of multiple similar
                     variants"
     repeat_region   288..350
                     /label=piggyBac right (3') inverted repeat
                     /note="piggyBac transposon-specific inverted terminal
                     repeat sequence (ITR)"
     promoter        818..1029
                     /label=EF-1-alpha core promoter
                     /note="core promoter for human elongation factor
                     EF-1-alpha"
     LTR             1042..1310
                     /label=5' LTR (truncated)
                     /note="truncated 5' long terminal repeat (LTR) from human
                     T-cell leukemia virus (HTLV) type 1"
     regulatory      1344..1353
                     /regulatory_class="other"
                     /note="vertebrate consensus sequence for strong initiation
                     of translation (Kozak, 1987)"
     misc_feature    2085..2671
                     /label=IRES2
                     /note="internal ribosome entry site (IRES) of the
                     encephalomyocarditis virus (EMCV)"
     primer_bind     complement(2252..2269)
                     /label=IRES reverse
                     /note="IRES internal ribosome entry site, reverse primer.
                     Also called pCDH-rev"
     primer_bind     2479..2498
                     /label=IRES-F
                     /note="IRES internal ribosome entry site, forward primer"
     CDS             2684..3082
                     /codon_start=1
                     /gene="Aspergillus terreus BSD"
                     /product="blasticidin S deaminase"
                     /label=BSD
                     /note="confers resistance to blasticidin"
                     /translation="MAKPLSQEESTLIERATATINSIPISEDYSVASAALSSDGRIFTG
                     VNVYHFTGGPCAELVVLGTAAAAAAGNLTCIVAIGNENRGILSPCGRCRQVLLDLHPGI
                     KAIVKDSDGQPTAVGIRELLPSGYVWEG"
     primer_bind     complement(3148..3168)
                     /label=WPRE-R
                     /note="WPRE, reverse primer"
     polyA_signal    3210..3331
                     /label=SV40 poly(A) signal
                     /note="SV40 polyadenylation signal"
     primer_bind     complement(3247..3266)
                     /label=SV40pA-R
                     /note="SV40 polyA, reverse primer"
     primer_bind     3301..3320
                     /label=EBV-rev
                     /note="SV40 polyA terminator, reverse primer"
     repeat_region   4094..4128
                     /label=piggyBac left (5') inverted repeat
                     /note="piggyBac transposon-specific inverted terminal
                     repeat sequence (ITR)"
     primer_bind     complement(4619..4635)
                     /label=M13 rev
                     /note="common sequencing primer, one of multiple similar
                     variants"
     primer_bind     complement(4619..4635)
                     /label=M13 Reverse
                     /note="In lacZ gene. Also called M13-rev"
     primer_bind     complement(4632..4654)
                     /label=M13/pUC Reverse
                     /note="In lacZ gene"
     protein_bind    4643..4659
                     /label=lac operator
                     /bound_moiety="lac repressor encoded by lacI"
                     /note="The lac repressor binds to the lac operator to
                     inhibit transcription in E. coli. This inhibition can be
                     relieved by adding lactose or
                     isopropyl-beta-D-thiogalactopyranoside (IPTG)."
     promoter        complement(4667..4697)
                     /label=lac promoter
                     /note="promoter for the E. coli lac operon"
     protein_bind    4712..4733
                     /label=CAP binding site
                     /bound_moiety="E. coli catabolite activator protein"
                     /note="CAP binding activates transcription in the presence
                     of cAMP."
     primer_bind     complement(4850..4867)
                     /label=L4440
                     /note="L4440 vector, forward primer"
     rep_origin      complement(5021..5609)
                     /direction=LEFT
                     /label=ori
                     /note="high-copy-number ColE1/pMB1/pBR322/pUC origin of
                     replication"
     primer_bind     complement(5101..5120)
                     /label=pBR322ori-F
                     /note="pBR322 origin, forward primer"
     CDS             complement(5780..6640)
                     /codon_start=1
                     /gene="bla"
                     /product="beta-lactamase"
                     /label=AmpR
                     /note="confers resistance to ampicillin, carbenicillin, and
                     related antibiotics"
                     /translation="MSIQHFRVALIPFFAAFCLPVFAHPETLVKVKDAEDQLGARVGYI
                     ELDLNSGKILESFRPEERFPMMSTFKVLLCGAVLSRIDAGQEQLGRRIHYSQNDLVEYS
                     PVTEKHLTDGMTVRELCSAAITMSDNTAANLLLTTIGGPKELTAFLHNMGDHVTRLDRW
                     EPELNEAIPNDERDTTMPVAMATTLRKLLTGELLTLASRQQLIDWMEADKVAGPLLRSA
                     LPAGWFIADKSGAGERGSRGIIAALGPDGKPSRIVVIYTTGSQATMDERNRQIAEIGAS
                     LIKHW"
     primer_bind     6403..6422
                     /label=Amp-R
                     /note="Ampicillin resistance gene, reverse primer"
     promoter        complement(6641..6745)
                     /gene="bla"
                     /label=AmpR promoter
     rep_origin      complement(6771..7226)
                     /direction=LEFT
                     /label=f1 ori
                     /note="f1 bacteriophage origin of replication; arrow
                     indicates direction of (+) strand synthesis"
     primer_bind     complement(6908..6929)
                     /label=F1ori-F
                     /note="F1 origin, forward primer"
     primer_bind     7120..7139
                     /label=F1ori-R
                     /note="F1 origin, reverse primer"
ORIGIN
        1 cccattcgcc attcaggctg cgcaactgtt gggaagggcg atcggtgcgg gcctcttcgc
       61 tattacgcca gctggcgaaa gggggatgtg ctgcaaggcg attaagttgg gtaacgccag
      121 ggttttccca gtcacgacgt tgtaaaacga cggccagtga gcgcgcctcg ttcattcacg
      181 tttttgaacc cgtggaggac gggcagactc gcggtgcaaa tgtgttttac agcgtgatgg
      241 agcagatgaa gatgctcgac acgctgcaga acacgcagct agattaaccc tagaaagata
      301 atcatattgt gacgtacgtt aaagataatc atgtgtaaaa ttgacgcatg tgttttatcg
      361 gtctgtatat cgaggtttat ttattaattt gaatagatat taagttttat tatatttaca
      421 cttacatact aataataaat tcaacaaaca atttatttat gtttatttat ttattaaaaa
      481 aaacaaaaac tcaaaatttc ttctataaag taacaaaact tttatgaggg acagcccccc
      541 cccaaagccc ccagggatgt aattacgtcc ctcccccgct agggggcagc agcgagccgc
      601 ccggggctcc gctccggtcc ggcgctcccc ccgcatcccc gagccggcag cgtgcgggga
      661 cagcccgggc acggggaagg tggcacggga tcgctttcct ctgaacgctt ctcgctgctc
      721 tttgagcctg cagacacctg gggggatacg gggaaaaggc ctccacggcc aactagtgct
      781 ctagaaagga tctgcgatcg ctccggtgcc cgtcagtggg cagagcgcac atcgcccaca
      841 gtccccgaga agttgggggg aggggtcggc aattgaacgg gtgcctagag aaggtggcgc
      901 ggggtaaact gggaaagtga tgtcgtgtac tggctccgcc tttttcccga gggtggggga
      961 gaaccgtata taagtgcagt agtcgccgtg aacgttcttt ttcgcaacgg gtttgccgcc
     1021 agaacacagc tgaagcttcg aggggctcgc atctctcctt cacgcgcccg ccgccctacc
     1081 tgaggccgcc atccacgccg gttgagtcgc gttctgccgc ctcccgcctg tggtgcctcc
     1141 tgaactgcgt ccgccgtcta ggtaagttta aagctcaggt cgagaccggg cctttgtccg
     1201 gcgctccctt ggagcctacc tagactcagc cggctctcca cgctttgcct gaccctgctt
     1261 gctcaactct acgtctttgt ttcgttttct gttctgcgcc gttacagatc caagctgtga
     1321 ccggcgccta ctctagagct agcgccacca tggtgtccaa gggcgaggaa ctgttcaccg
     1381 gcgtggtgcc catcctggtg gaactggatg gcgacgtgaa cggccacaag ttctctgtgc
     1441 ggggagaggg cgaaggcgac gccacaaatg gcaagctgac cctggagttc atctgcacca
     1501 ccggcaagct gcccgtgcct tggcctaccc tcgtgaccac actgacctac ggcgtgcagt
     1561 gcttcagcag ataccccgac catatgaagc ggcacgactt cttcaagagc gccatgcccg
     1621 agggctacgt gcaggaacgg accatcagct tcaaggacga cggcacctac aagaccagag
     1681 ccgaagtgaa gttcgagggc gacaccctcg tgaaccggat cgagctgaag ggcatcgatt
     1741 tcaaagagga cggcaacatc ctgggccaca agctggagta caacttcaac agccactagg
     1801 tgtacatcac cgccgacaag cagaagaacg gcatcaaggc caacttcaag atccggcaca
     1861 acgtggaaga tggcagcgtg cagctggccg accactacca gcagaacacc cccatcggag
     1921 atggccccgt gctgctgccc gacaaccact acctgagcac ccagagcgtg ctgagcaagg
     1981 accccaacga gaagcgggac cacatggtgc tgctggaatt cgtgaccgcc gctggcatca
     2041 cccacggcat ggacgagctg tacaagggca gctgagcggc cgcgcccctc tccctccccc
     2101 ccccctaacg ttactggccg aagccgcttg gaataaggcc ggtgtgcgtt tgtctatatg
     2161 ttattttcca ccatattgcc gtcttttggc aatgtgaggg cccggaaacc tggccctgtc
     2221 ttcttgacga gcattcctag gggtctttcc cctctcgcca aaggaatgca aggtctgttg
     2281 aatgtcgtga aggaagcagt tcctctggaa gcttcttgaa gacaaacaac gtctgtagcg
     2341 accctttgca ggcagcggaa ccccccacct ggcgacaggt gcctctgcgg ccaaaagcca
     2401 cgtgtataag atacacctgc aaaggcggca caaccccagt gccacgttgt gagttggata
     2461 gttgtggaaa gagtcaaatg gctctcctca agcgtattca acaaggggct gaaggatgcc
     2521 cagaaggtac cccattgtat gggatctgat ctggggcctc ggtgcacatg ctttacatgt
     2581 gtttagtcga ggttaaaaaa acgtctaggc cccccgaacc acggggacgt ggttttcctt
     2641 tgaaaaacac gatgataata tggccacaac catggcgtcc ggaatggcca agcctttgtc
     2701 tcaagaagaa tccaccctca ttgaaagagc aacggctaca atcaacagca tccccatctc
     2761 tgaagactac agcgtcgcca gcgcagctct ctctagcgac ggccgcatct tcactggtgt
     2821 caatgtatat cattttactg ggggaccttg tgcagaactc gtggtgctgg gcactgctgc
     2881 tgctgcggca gctggcaacc tgacttgtat cgtcgcgatc ggaaatgaga acaggggcat
     2941 cttgagcccc tgcggacggt gccgacaggt gcttctcgat ctgcatcctg ggatcaaagc
     3001 catagtgaag gacagtgatg gacagccgac ggcagttggg attcgtgaat tgctgccctc
     3061 tggttatgtg tgggagggct gaccatgggt cgacaatcaa cctctggatt acaaaatttg
     3121 tgaaagattg actggtattc ttaactatgt tgctcctttt acgctatgtg gatacgctgc
     3181 tttaatgcct ttgtatcatg cgttaactaa acttgtttat tgcagcttat aatggttaca
     3241 aataaagcaa tagcatcaca aatttcacaa ataaagcatt tttttcactg cattctagtt
     3301 gtggtttgtc caaactcatc aatgtatctt atcatgtctg gaattgactc aaatgatgtc
     3361 aattagtcta tcagaagctc atctggtctc ccttccgggg gacaagacat ccctgtttaa
     3421 tatttaaaca gcagtgttcc caaactgggt tcttatatcc cttgctctgg tcaaccaggt
     3481 tgcagggttt cctgtcctca caggaacgaa gtccctaaag aaacagtggc agccaggttt
     3541 agccccggaa ttgactggat tcctttttta gggcccattg gtatggcttt ttccccgtat
     3601 ccccccaggt gtctgcaggc tcaaagagca gcgagaagcg ttcagaggaa agcgatcccg
     3661 tgccaccttc cccgtgcccg ggctgtcccc gcacgctgcc ggctcgggga tgcgggggga
     3721 gcgccggacc ggagcggagc cccgggcggc tcgctgctgc cccctagcgg gggagggacg
     3781 taattacatc cctgggggct ttgggggggg gctgtccctg atatctataa caagaaaata
     3841 tatatataat aagttatcac gtaagtagaa catgaaataa caatataatt atcgtatgag
     3901 ttaaatctta aaagtcacgt aaaagataat catgcgtcat tttgactcac gcggtcgtta
     3961 tagttcaaaa tcagtgacac ttaccgcatt gacaagcacg cctcacggga gctccaagcg
     4021 gcgactgaga tgtcctaaat gcacagcgac ggattcgcgc tatttagaaa gagagagcaa
     4081 tatttcaaga atgcatgcgt caattttacg cagactatct ttctagggtt aatctagctg
     4141 catcaggatc atatcgtcgg gtcttttttc cggctcagtc atcgcccaag ctggcgctat
     4201 ctgggcatcg gggaggaaga agcccgtgcc ttttcccgcg aggttgaagc ggcatggaaa
     4261 gagtttgccg aggatgactg ctgctgcatt gacgttgagc gaaaacgcac gtttaccatg
     4321 atgattcggg aaggtgtggc catgcacgcc tttaacggtg aactgttcgt tcaggccacc
     4381 tgggatacca gttcgtcgcg gcttttccgg acacagttcc ggatggtcag cccgaagcgc
     4441 atcagcaacc cgaacaatac cggcgacagc cggaactgcc gtgccggtgt gcagattaat
     4501 gacagcggtg cggcgctggg atattacgtc agcgaggacg ggtatcctgg ctggatgccg
     4561 cagaaatgga catggatacc ccgtgagtta cccggcgggc gcgcttggcg taatcatggt
     4621 catagctgtt tcctgtgtga aattgttatc cgctcacaat tccacacaac atacgagccg
     4681 gaagcataaa gtgtaaagcc tggggtgcct aatgagtgag ctaactcaca ttaattgcgt
     4741 tgcgctcact gcccgctttc cagtcgggaa acctgtcgtg ccagctgcat taatgaatcg
     4801 gccaacgcgc ggggagaggc ggtttgcgta ttgggcgctc ttccgcttcc tcgctcactg
     4861 actcgctgcg ctcggtcgtt cggctgcggc gagcggtatc agctcactca aaggcggtaa
     4921 tacggttatc cacagaatca ggggataacg caggaaagaa catgtgagca aaaggccagc
     4981 aaaaggccag gaaccgtaaa aaggccgcgt tgctggcgtt tttccatagg ctccgccccc
     5041 ctgacgagca tcacaaaaat cgacgctcaa gtcagaggtg gcgaaacccg acaggactat
     5101 aaagatacca ggcgtttccc cctggaagct ccctcgtgcg ctctcctgtt ccgaccctgc
     5161 cgcttaccgg atacctgtcc gcctttctcc cttcgggaag cgtggcgctt tctcatagct
     5221 cacgctgtag gtatctcagt tcggtgtagg tcgttcgctc caagctgggc tgtgtgcacg
     5281 aaccccccgt tcagcccgac cgctgcgcct tatccggtaa ctatcgtctt gagtccaacc
     5341 cggtaagaca cgacttatcg ccactggcag cagccactgg taacaggatt agcagagcga
     5401 ggtatgtagg cggtgctaca gagttcttga agtggtggcc taactacggc tacactagaa
     5461 gaacagtatt tggtatctgc gctctgctga agccagttac cttcggaaaa agagttggta
     5521 gctcttgatc cggcaaacaa accaccgctg gtagcggtgg tttttttgtt tgcaagcagc
     5581 agattacgcg cagaaaaaaa ggatctcaag aagatccttt gatcttttct acggggtctg
     5641 acgctcagtg gaacgaaaac tcacgttaag ggattttggt catgagatta tcaaaaagga
     5701 tcttcaccta gatcctttta aattaaaaat gaagttttaa atcaatctaa agtatatatg
     5761 agtaaacttg gtctgacagt taccaatgct taatcagtga ggcacctatc tcagcgatct
     5821 gtctatttcg ttcatccata gttgcctgac tccccgtcgt gtagataact acgatacggg
     5881 agggcttacc atctggcccc agtgctgcaa tgataccgcg agacccacgc tcaccggctc
     5941 cagatttatc agcaataaac cagccagccg gaagggccga gcgcagaagt ggtcctgcaa
     6001 ctttatccgc ctccatccag tctattaatt gttgccggga agctagagta agtagttcgc
     6061 cagttaatag tttgcgcaac gttgttgcca ttgctacagg catcgtggtg tcacgctcgt
     6121 cgtttggtat ggcttcattc agctccggtt cccaacgatc aaggcgagtt acatgatccc
     6181 ccatgttgtg caaaaaagcg gttagctcct tcggtcctcc gatcgttgtc agaagtaagt
     6241 tggccgcagt gttatcactc atggttatgg cagcactgca taattctctt actgtcatgc
     6301 catccgtaag atgcttttct gtgactggtg agtactcaac caagtcattc tgagaatagt
     6361 gtatgcggcg accgagttgc tcttgcccgg cgtcaatacg ggataatacc gcgccacata
     6421 gcagaacttt aaaagtgctc atcattggaa aacgttcttc ggggcgaaaa ctctcaagga
     6481 tcttaccgct gttgagatcc agttcgatgt aacccactcg tgcacccaac tgatcttcag
     6541 catcttttac tttcaccagc gtttctgggt gagcaaaaac aggaaggcaa aatgccgcaa
     6601 aaaagggaat aagggcgaca cggaaatgtt gaatactcat actcttcctt tttcaatatt
     6661 attgaagcat ttatcagggt tattgtctca tgagcggata catatttgaa tgtatttaga
     6721 aaaataaaca aataggggtt ccgcgcacat ttccccgaaa agtgccacct aaattgtaag
     6781 cgttaatatt ttgttaaaat tcgcgttaaa tttttgttaa atcagctcat tttttaacca
     6841 ataggccgaa atcggcaaaa tcccttataa atcaaaagaa tagaccgaga tagggttgag
     6901 tgttgttcca gtttggaaca agagtccact attaaagaac gtggactcca acgtcaaagg
     6961 nnnnnnnnnn nnnnnnnnnn nnnnnnnnnn nnnnnnnnnn nnnnnnnnnt nnnnnnnnnn
     7021 nnnnnnnnnn nnnnnnnnnn nnnnnnnnnn nnnnnnnnnn nnnnnnnnnn nnnnnnnnnn
     7081 nnnnnnnnnn nnnnnnnnnn ngnnnnnnnn nnnnnnnnnn nnnnnnnnnn nnnnnnnnnn
     7141 nnnnnnnnnn nnnnnnnnnn nnnnnnnnnn nnnnnnnnnn nnnnnnnnnn nnnnnnnnnn
     7201 nnnnnnnnnn nnnnnnnnnn nnnnnn
//
